Addgene plasmid #123229: pCEP4-Q769-QES.i03.c04
Purpose: Mammalian expression plasmid for Env from the Q769.d22 HIV-1 isolate; QES mutant with enhanced binding to PG16
Depositing lab: Erik Procko. Depositing organization: University of Illinois at Urbana-Champaign. Publication: Conformational engineering of HIV-1 Env based on mutational tolerance in the CD4 and PG16 bound states. Heredia JD, Park J, Choi H, Gill KS, Procko E. J Virol. 2019 Mar 20. pii: JVI.00219-19. doi: 10.1128/JVI.00219-19. PubMed 30894475.
Backbone
  Vector backbone: pCEP4
  Backbone manufacturer: Invitrogen
  Backbone size w/o insert (bp): 10393
  Total vector size (bp): 12742
  Vector type: Mammalian Expression
  Selectable markers: Hygromycin
Growth in bacteria
  Bacterial resistance: Ampicillin, 100 μg/mL
  Growth temperature: 37°C
  Growth strain: DH5alpha
  Copy number: High Copy
Gene/Insert
  Gene/Insert name: HIV-1 (Q769.d22) Env (alt names: gp160; Env)
  Species: Human immunodeficiency virus 1
  Insert size (bp): 2571
  Mutation: Codon-optimized synthetic gene; Mutations A200E, F223Y, I595M, V255M, F382W
  GenBank ID: AAM66234.1
  Promoter: CMV
  Tag / fusion protein: CD5 leader peptide (N terminal on insert)
  Cloning method: Restriction Enzyme; 5′ cloning site NheI (not destroyed); 3′ cloning site XhoI (not destroyed)
  Sequencing primers: 5′ CMV_fwd; 3′ EBV_rev
Terms and licenses: Academic/Nonprofit Terms; Industry Terms: Not Available to Industry
How to cite: pCEP4-Q769-QES.i03.c04 was a gift from Erik Procko (Addgene plasmid # 123229 ; http://n2t.net/addgene:123229 ; RRID:Addgene_123229)
