[The description below was written by a language model from this plasmid's Addgene catalogue record and pLannotate feature annotations shown in this document.]
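Description:
pCEP4-Q769-QES.i03.c04 is a mammalian expression plasmid built on the Invitrogen pCEP4 episomal backbone, carrying an engineered HIV-1 envelope glycoprotein (Env, gp160) from the Q769.d22 isolate. In bacteria it is maintained at high copy through a ColE1/pUC-type origin and selected with ampicillin via the β-lactamase gene. In mammalian cells the backbone supplies the Epstein-Barr virus oriP origin together with an EBNA1 coding sequence, which allow the plasmid to persist as a replicating extrachromosomal episome in permissive cells. A hygromycin B phosphotransferase cassette driven by an HSV thymidine kinase promoter and ended by the TK polyadenylation signal permits selection of transfected cells. Several short annotated fragments (herpesvirus genes, tet, rop, large T antigen) appear to be backbone remnants flanking these elements rather than functional units.

The payload is a codon-optimized synthetic env gene of about 2.6 kb, cloned between NheI and XhoI sites downstream of the CMV immediate-early enhancer and promoter and followed by an SV40 polyadenylation signal. A CD5 leader peptide at the N-terminus directs the protein into the secretory pathway. The gene carries five substitutions (A200E, F223Y, I595M, V255M and F382W) that define this "QES" variant, described in the record as having enhanced binding to PG16, a broadly neutralizing antibody that recognizes a quaternary epitope on the Env trimer. The construct comes from work on conformational engineering of Env based on mutational tolerance in the CD4- and PG16-bound states. It is suited to expressing this mutant Env in mammalian cells for antibody or receptor binding studies.
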