Features (pLannotate 1.2.2; 22 found; start..end, strand, type, name):
     46..2565    +  CDS            env: ENV_HV1Y2 - Experimental evidence at protein level: Swiss-Prot protein existence level 1. [Transmembrane protein gp41]: Acts as a class I viral fusion protein. Under the current model, the protein has at least 3 conformational states: pre-fusion native state, pre-hairpin intermediate state, and post-fusion hairpin state. During fusion of viral and target intracellular membranes, the coiled coil regions (heptad repeats) assume a trimer-of-hairpins structure, positioning the fusion peptide in close proximity to the C-terminal region of the ectodomain. The formation of this structure appears to d
   2591..2725    -  polyA_signal   SV40 poly(A) signal: SV40 polyadenylation signal
   2748..2831    -  CDS            large T antigen (fragment): large T antigen from SV40 (simian virus 40)
   2834..2874    +  CDS            rop (fragment): Rop protein, which maintains plasmids at low copy number; rop
   2986..3004    -  misc_feature   MCS (fragment): pUC18/19 multiple cloning site
   3450..5239    -  rep_origin     oriP: Epstein-Barr virus oriP replication origin (Yates et al., 2000)
   5240..5458    -  CDS            gL (fragment): GL_EBVB9 - Experimental evidence at protein level: Swiss-Prot protein existence level 1. The heterodimer glycoprotein H-glycoprotein L is required for the fusion of viral and plasma membranes leading to virus entry into the host cell. Acts as a functional inhibitor of gH and maintains gH in an inhibited form. Upon binding to host integrins, gL dissociates from gH leading to activation of the viral fusion glycoproteins gB and gH. Fusion of EBV with B-lymphocytes requires the additional receptor- binding protein gp42, which forms a complex with gH/gL. The heterodimer gH/gL targets also host EPHA
   5541..7466    -  CDS            EBNA1: Epstein-Barr nuclear antigen 1, also known as EBNA-1 crucial for latent viral infection, and for episomal amplification of vectors containing the oriP origin (Okita et al., 2013)
   7504..7848    -  CDS            BRRF2_EBVB9 (fragment): Protein inferred from homology: Swiss-Prot protein existence level 3. From Epstein-Barr virus (strain B95-8) (HHV-4) (Human herpesvirus 4).
   7851..7874    -  promoter       tet promoter (fragment): E. coli promoter for tetracycline efflux protein gene
   7987..8091    +  promoter       AmpR promoter: bla
   8092..8952    +  CDS            AmpR: β-lactamase; bla; confers resistance to ampicillin, carbenicillin, and related antibiotics
   9123..9711    +  rep_origin     ori: high-copy-number ColE1/pMB1/pBR322/pUC origin of replication
   9757..9915    -  CDS            TcR (fragment): tetracycline efflux protein; tet; confers resistance to tetracycline
  10036..10236   -  CDS            MDV035 (fragment): UL24_GAHVM - Protein inferred from homology: Swiss-Prot protein existence level 3. May play a role in the dispersal of host nucleolin from the nucleolus throughout the nucleus leading to a decrease in ribosome biogenesis. From Gallid herpesvirus 2 (strain Chicken/Md5/ATCC VR-987) (GaHV-2) (Marek's disease herpesvirus type 1).
  10225..10287   +  promoter       Mini-TK promoter: minimal herpes simplex virus (HSV) thymidine kinase promoter
  10330..11367   +  CDS            HygR: hygromycin B phosphotransferase confers resistance to hygromycin
  11409..11457   +  polyA_signal   HSV TK poly(A) signal: herpes simplex virus thymidine kinase polyadenylation signal (Cole and Stacy, 1985)
  11657..11881   +  CDS            gH (fragment): GH_HHV11 - Experimental evidence at protein level: Swiss-Prot protein existence level 1. The heterodimer glycoprotein H-glycoprotein L is required for the fusion of viral and plasma membranes leading to virus entry into the host cell. Following initial binding to host receptor, membrane fusion is mediated by the fusion machinery composed of gB and the heterodimer gH/gL. May also be involved in the fusion between the virion envelope and the outer nuclear membrane during virion morphogenesis. From Human herpesvirus 1 (strain 17) (HHV-1) (Human herpes simplex virus 1).
  11912..11937   -  CDS            bla(M) (fragment): β-lactamase lacking the signal sequence; bla(M); allows cytosolic expression of β-lactamase
  12111..12490   +  enhancer       CMV enhancer: human cytomegalovirus immediate early enhancer
  12492..12691   +  promoter       CMV promoter: human cytomegalovirus (CMV) immediate early promoter
>Addgene plasmid #123229 | pCEP4-Q769-QES.i03.c04 | depositor full sequence | sequence record 235175 | pCEP4-Q769-QES.i03.c04 sequence 12742 bps
GCCACCATGCCCATGGGGTCTTTGCAACCCCTCGCTACTCTTTATTTGCTGGGTATGTTGGTAGCGAGCG
TTCTGGCGGCGGGCAATCTCTGGGTAACCGTGTACTACGGCGTGCCAGTGTGGCGGGATGCTGAAACAAC
CCTCTTTTGTGCAAGTGATGCAAAAGCGTATGACCGAGAAGCACACAATGTTTGGGCTACACATGCGTGC
GTTCCGACAGATCCATCCCCCCAAGAAGTACCATTGGGGAATGTAACCGAGGAATTCAACATGTGGAAGA
ATAACATGGTTGAACAGATGCATACAGACATCATCTCTTTGTGGGACCAGTCACTGCAGCCGTGTGTGAA
ACTTACGCCTCTTTGTGTCACGCTGAATTGTTCCAATAGTAATAACATTCCAAGTGTCAGCAACATTACC
GATGATATGAAAGAAGAGATTAAGAACTGCAGCTTTAACATGACAACCGAATTGAAGGATAAAAAGCAGA
ACGTTTACTCTTTGTTCTATCGACTGGACGTTGTACCCCTCGAAACAAAAACCAACCAGAACAGTAGTCA
CTCAAGGTATCGGCTCATTAACTGCAACACGTCTGAGATCACGCAGGCTTGCCCAAAAGTTTCTTTCGAG
CCGATCCCTATTCACTATTGTGCGCCTGCAGGCTATGCTATCCTGAAATGTAACGACAAGGGCTTTAACG
GCACTGGACTTTGTAAAAACGTCTCAACAGTACAATGCACGCATGGGATTAAACCGGTCATGAGTACCCA
GCTGCTCCTTAATGGAAGCCTTGCCGAGGGTAAGGTAATGGTACGATCCGAAAATATTACAAATAATGCG
AAAAACATTATAATACAGTTTAACAACTCTGTGCAAATTAATTGCACGCGCCCAGGTAATAACACGCGAA
AAAGTATACATCTCGGGCCTGGGAAAGTTTTTTACGCGACGGACATAATAGGGGATATAAGGAAAGCGCA
CTGTAATGTTAATCGCCAACAATGGAATAAGACCCTTCAGGATGTGGCAACGCAACTCAGGACCCACTTC
AGAAACCGTACGATCATATTTAATAATAGTCTCGGTGGGGATTTGGAAATAACTACGCATAGTTTTAATT
GTAGGGGAGAGTGGTTCTATTGTAACACTTCCGGGCTCTTTAATGGGATATGGAACGGAACGCAAGAACC
TAATCGGACCGAGTCTAACGATACAATTACGCTTCAATGTCGGATAAAGCAGATCATCAACATGTGGCAG
AGAGTAGGCCAGGCAATTTACGCACCCCCTATCCAGGGGGAGATCAGATGCGAAAGTAACATAACCGGAC
TTATCCTGACGAGGGATGGGGGGATCATCAACAGTACAGAGGAAACGTTTAGACCTGGGGGCGGGGACAT
GAGAGATAATTGGAGGTCCGAGCTCTATAAATACAAAGTTGTAAAGATAGAACCGCTTGGAGTGGCTCCA
ACTAAGGCCAAGAGACGGGTCGTGGAGAGAGAAAAACGGGCGGTAGGATTTGGCGCGTTCTTTCTCGGTT
TCCTTGGCGCAGCCGGATCAACGATGGGGGCCGCCTCCATCACCCTGACGGTTCAGGCGCGCCAGCTTTT
GAGTGGGATTGTGCAGCAGCAGAATAACCTCCTTAGGGCCATAGAGGCTCAGCAGCACCTGCTGAAGCTT
ACCGTTTGGGGCATTAAGCAACTGCAGGCGCGGGTACTCGCGGTTGAAAGATACCTTAAGGATCAGCAAC
TGCTGGGAATGTGGGGATGTAGTGGAAAGTTCATCTGCACAACCACGGTCCCATGGAATTCCTCATGGTC
AAATAAATCACAGTCAGAAATATGGGATAATATGACGTGGATGCAGTGGGACAAGGAGATTAACAATTAC
ACCCAGATTATCTACGATCTTATTGAGGAGTCACAAAGGCAACAAGAGAAAAACGAACAGGACTTGCTGG
CGCTCGACAAATGGGCTAATTTGTGGAACTGGTTCGACATCAGTAACTGGCTGTGGTACATAAAGATTTT
CATAATGATAGTTGGCGGGCTCATAGGGCTTCGGATTGCGTTCGCAGTGCTTTCTGTCATCAATAGGGTC
AGGCAAGGTTATTCCCCGCTCTCCTTTCAAACCCATACCCCAAACCCTCGGGATTTGGATAGGCCAGGCC
GGATAGAGGAGGAAGGAGGTGAGCAGGATCGGGACCGAAGCATAAGACTGGTCTCTGGGTTTCTTGCTTT
GGCATGGGACGACCTGAGGTCTCTGTGTTTGTTCAGTTACCACCGCCTGCGAGATTTCATCTTGGTGGCT
GCTAGAACGGTCGAACTTCTTGGACATATTTCACTTAAAGGCTTGAGACGAGGCTGGGAAGGATTGAAAT
ACCTTGGGAACCTTCTGTCATACTGGGGACGGGAACTGAAGATAAGTGCCATAAACTTGTTGGACACAAT
CGCGATTGTTGTGGCGGAATGGACCGATCGGATAATTGAGATTGGCCAGAGACTGTGTCGCGCTATCATT
AATATACCTCGGAGAATCCGACAGGGGTTCGAACGGGCTTTGTTGTAGTAACTCGAGGCCGGCAAGGCCG
GATCCAGACATGATAAGATACATTGATGAGTTTGGACAAACCACAACTAGAATGCAGTGAAAAAAATGCT
TTATTTGTGAAATTTGTGATGCTATTGCTTTATTTGTAACCATTATAAGCTGCAATAAACAAGTTAACAA
CAACAATTGCATTCATTTTATGTTTCAGGTTCAGGGGGAGGTGTGGGAGGTTTTTTAAAGCAAGTAAAAC
CTCTACAAATGTGGTATGGCTGATTATGATCCGGCTGCCTCGCGCGTTTCGGTGATGACGGTGAAAACCT
CTGACACATGCAGCTCCCGGAGACGGTCACAGCTTGTCTGTAAGCGGATGCCGGGAGCAGACAAGCCCGT
CAGGGCGCGTCAGCGGGTGTTGGCGGGTGTCGGGGCGCAGCCATGAGGTCGACTCTAGAGGATCGATCCC
CGCCCCGGACGAACTAAACCTGACTACGACATCTCTGCCCCTTCTTCGCGGGGCAGTGCATGTAATCCCT
TCAGTTGGTTGGTACAACTTGCCAACTGGGCCCTGTTCCACATGTGACACGGGGGGGGACCAAACACAAA
GGGGTTCTCTGACTGTAGTTGACATCCTTATAAATGGATGTGCACATTTGCCAACACTGAGTGGCTTTCA
TCCTGGAGCAGACTTTGCAGTCTGTGGACTGCAACACAACATTGCCTTTATGTGTAACTCTTGGCTGAAG
CTCTTACACCAATGCTGGGGGACATGTACCTCCCAGGGGCCCAGGAAGACTACGGGAGGCTACACCAACG
TCAATCAGAGGGGCCTGTGTAGCTACCGATAAGCGGACCCTCAAGAGGGCATTAGCAATAGTGTTTATAA
GGCCCCCTTGTTAACCCTAAACGGGTAGCATATGCTTCCCGGGTAGTAGTATATACTATCCAGACTAACC
CTAATTCAATAGCATATGTTACCCAACGGGAAGCATATGCTATCGAATTAGGGTTAGTAAAAGGGTCCTA
AGGAACAGCGATATCTCCCACCCCATGAGCTGTCACGGTTTTATTTACATGGGGTCAGGATTCCACGAGG
GTAGTGAACCATTTTAGTCACAAGGGCAGTGGCTGAAGATCAAGGAGCGGGCAGTGAACTCTCCTGAATC
TTCGCCTGCTTCTTCATTCTCCTTCGTTTAGCTAATAGAATAACTGCTGAGTTGTGAACAGTAAGGTGTA
TGTGAGGTGCTCGAAAACAAGGTTTCAGGTGACGCCCCCAGAATAAAATTTGGACGGGGGGTTCAGTGGT
GGCATTGTGCTATGACACCAATATAACCCTCACAAACCCCTTGGGCAATAAATACTAGTGTAGGAATGAA
ACATTCTGAATATCTTTAACAATAGAAATCCATGGGGTGGGGACAAGCCGTAAAGACTGGATGTCCATCT
CACACGAATTTATGGCTATGGGCAACACATAATCCTAGTGCAATATGATACTGGGGTTATTAAGATGTGT
CCCAGGCAGGGACCAAGACAGGTGAACCATGTTGTTACACTCTATTTGTAACAAGGGGAAAGAGAGTGGA
CGCCGACAGCAGCGGACTCCACTGGTTGTCTCTAACACCCCCGAAAATTAAACGGGGCTCCACGCCAATG
GGGCCCATAAACAAAGACAAGTGGCCACTCTTTTTTTTGAAATTGTGGAGTGGGGGCACGCGTCAGCCCC
CACACGCCGCCCTGCGGTTTTGGACTGTAAAATAAGGGTGTAATAACTTGGCTGATTGTAACCCCGCTAA
CCACTGCGGTCAAACCACTTGCCCACAAAACCACTAATGGCACCCCGGGGAATACCTGCATAAGTAGGTG
GGCGGGCCAAGATAGGGGCGCGATTGCTGCGATCTGGAGGACAAATTACACACACTTGCGCCTGAGCGCC
AAGCACAGGGTTGTTGGTCCTCATATTCACGAGGTCGCTGAGAGCACGGTGGGCTAATGTTGCCATGGGT
AGCATATACTACCCAAATATCTGGATAGCATATGCTATCCTAATCTATATCTGGGTAGCATAGGCTATCC
TAATCTATATCTGGGTAGCATATGCTATCCTAATCTATATCTGGGTAGTATATGCTATCCTAATTTATAT
CTGGGTAGCATAGGCTATCCTAATCTATATCTGGGTAGCATATGCTATCCTAATCTATATCTGGGTAGTA
TATGCTATCCTAATCTGTATCCGGGTAGCATATGCTATCCTAATAGAGATTAGGGTAGTATATGCTATCC
TAATTTATATCTGGGTAGCATATACTACCCAAATATCTGGATAGCATATGCTATCCTAATCTATATCTGG
GTAGCATATGCTATCCTAATCTATATCTGGGTAGCATAGGCTATCCTAATCTATATCTGGGTAGCATATG
CTATCCTAATCTATATCTGGGTAGTATATGCTATCCTAATTTATATCTGGGTAGCATAGGCTATCCTAAT
CTATATCTGGGTAGCATATGCTATCCTAATCTATATCTGGGTAGTATATGCTATCCTAATCTGTATCCGG
GTAGCATATGCTATCCTCATGCATATACAGTCAGCATATGATACCCAGTAGTAGAGTGGGAGTGCTATCC
TTTGCATATGCCGCCACCTCCCAAGGGGGCGTGAATTTTCGCTGCTTGTCCTTTTCCTGCTGGTTGCTCC
CATTCTTAGGTGAATTTAAGGAGGCCAGGCTAAAGCCGTCGCATGTCTGATTGCTCACCAGGTAAATGTC
GCTAATGTTTTCCAACGCGAGAAGGTGTTGAGCGCGGAGCTGAGTGACGTGACAACATGGGTATGCCCAA
TTGCCCCATGTTGGGAGGACGAAAATGGTGACAAGACAGATGGCCAGAAATACACCAACAGCACGCATGA
TGTCTACTGGGGATTTATTCTTTAGTGCGGGGGAATACACGGCTTTTAATACGATTGAGGGCGTCTCCTA
ACAAGTTACATCACTCCTGCCCTTCCTCACCCTCATCTCCATCACCTCCTTCATCTCCGTCATCTCCGTC
ATCACCCTCCGCGGCAGCCCCTTCCACCATAGGTGGAAACCAGGGAGGCAAATCTACTCCATCGTCAAAG
CTGCACACAGTCACCCTGATATTGCAGGTAGGAGCGGGCTTTGTCATAACAAGGTCCTTAATCGCATCCT
TCAAAACCTCAGCAAATATATGAGTTTGTAAAAAGACCATGAAATAACAGACAATGGACTCCCTTAGCGG
GCCAGGTTGTGGGCCGGGTCCAGGGGCCATTCCAAAGGGGAGACGACTCAATGGTGTAAGACGACATTGT
GGAATAGCAAGGGCAGTTCCTCGCCTTAGGTTGTAAAGGGAGGTCTTACTACCTCCATATACGAACACAC
CGGCGACCCAAGTTCCTTCGTCGGTAGTCCTTTCTACGTGACTCCTAGCCAGGAGAGCTCTTAAACCTTC
TGCAATGTTCTCAAATTTCGGGTTGGAACCTCCTTGACCACGATGCTTTCCAAACCACCCTCCTTTTTTG
CGCCTGCCTCCATCACCCTGACCCCGGGGTCCAGTGCTTGGGCCTTCTCCTGGGTCATCTGCGGGGCCCT
GCTCTATCGCTCCCGGGGGCACGTCAGGCTCACCATCTGGGCCACCTTCTTGGTGGTATTCAAAATAATC
GGCTTCCCCTACAGGGTGGAAAAATGGCCTTCTACCTGGAGGGGGCCTGCGCGGTGGAGACCCGGATGAT
GATGACTGACTACTGGGACTCCTGGGCCTCTTTTCTCCACGTCCACGACCTCTCCCCCTGGCTCTTTCAC
GACTTCCCCCCCTGGCTCTTTCACGTCCTCTACCCCGGCGGCCTCCACTACCTCCTCGACCCCGGCCTCC
ACTACCTCCTCGACCCCGGCCTCCACTGCCTCCTCGACCCCGGCCTCCACCTCCTGCTCCTGCCCCTCCT
GCTCCTGCCCCTCCTCCTGCTCCTGCCCCTCCTGCCCCTCCTGCTCCTGCCCCTCCTGCCCCTCCTGCTC
CTGCCCCTCCTGCCCCTCCTGCTCCTGCCCCTCCTGCCCCTCCTCCTGCTCCTGCCCCTCCTGCCCCTCC
TCCTGCTCCTGCCCCTCCTGCCCCTCCTGCTCCTGCCCCTCCTGCCCCTCCTGCTCCTGCCCCTCCTGCC
CCTCCTGCTCCTGCCCCTCCTGCTCCTGCCCCTCCTGCTCCTGCCCCTCCTGCTCCTGCCCCTCCTGCCC
CTCCTGCCCCTCCTCCTGCTCCTGCCCCTCCTGCTCCTGCCCCTCCTGCCCCTCCTGCCCCTCCTGCTCC
TGCCCCTCCTCCTGCTCCTGCCCCTCCTGCCCCTCCTGCCCCTCCTCCTGCTCCTGCCCCTCCTGCCCCT
CCTCCTGCTCCTGCCCCTCCTCCTGCTCCTGCCCCTCCTGCCCCTCCTGCCCCTCCTCCTGCTCCTGCCC
CTCCTGCCCCTCCTCCTGCTCCTGCCCCTCCTCCTGCTCCTGCCCCTCCTGCCCCTCCTGCCCCTCCTCC
TGCTCCTGCCCCTCCTCCTGCTCCTGCCCCTCCTGCCCCTCCTGCCCCTCCTGCCCCTCCTCCTGCTCCT
GCCCCTCCTCCTGCTCCTGCCCCTCCTGCTCCTGCCCCTCCCGCTCCTGCTCCTGCTCCTGTTCCACCGT
GGGTCCCTTTGCAGCCAATGCAACTTGGACGTTTTTGGGGTCTCCGGACACCATCTCTATGTCTTGGCCC
TGATCCTGAGCCGCCCGGGGCTCCTGGTCTTCCGCCTCCTCGTCCTCGTCCTCTTCCCCGTCCTCGTCCA
TGGTTATCACCCCCTCTTCTTTGAGGTCCACTGCCGCCGGAGCCTTCTGGTCCAGATGTGTCTCCCTTCT
CTCCTAGGCCATTTCCAGGTCCTGTACCTGGCCCCTCGTCAGACATGATTCACACTAAAAGAGATCAATA
GACATCTTTATTAGACGACGCTCAGTGAATACAGGGAGTGCAGACTCCTGCCCCCTCCAACAGCCCCCCC
ACCCTCATCCCCTTCATGGTCGCTGTCAGACAGATCCAGGTCTGAAAATTCCCCATCCTCCGAACCATCC
TCGTCCTCATCACCAATTACTCGCAGCCCGGAAAACTCCCGCTGAACATCCTCAAGATTTGCGTCCTGAG
CCTCAAGCCAGGCCTCAAATTCCTCGTCCCCCTTTTTGCTGGACGGTAGGGATGGGGATTCTCGGGACCC
CTCCTCTTCCTCTTCAAGGTCACCAGACAGAGATGCTACTGGGGCAACGGAAGAAAAGCTGGGTGCGGCC
TGTGAGGATCAGCTTATCGATGATAAGCTGTCAAACATGAGAATTCTTGAAGACGAAAGGGCCTCGTGAT
ACGCCTATTTTTATAGGTTAATGTCATGATAATAATGGTTTCTTAGACGTCAGGTGGCACTTTTCGGGGA
AATGTGCGCGGAACCCCTATTTGTTTATTTTTCTAAATACATTCAAATATGTATCCGCTCATGAGACAAT
AACCCTGATAAATGCTTCAATAATATTGAAAAAGGAAGAGTATGAGTATTCAACATTTCCGTGTCGCCCT
TATTCCCTTTTTTGCGGCATTTTGCCTTCCTGTTTTTGCTCACCCAGAAACGCTGGTGAAAGTAAAAGAT
GCTGAAGATCAGTTGGGTGCACGAGTGGGTTACATCGAACTGGATCTCAACAGCGGTAAGATCCTTGAGA
GTTTTCGCCCCGAAGAACGTTTTCCAATGATGAGCACTTTTAAAGTTCTGCTATGTGGCGCGGTATTATC
CCGTGTTGACGCCGGGCAAGAGCAACTCGGTCGCCGCATACACTATTCTCAGAATGACTTGGTTGAGTAC
TCACCAGTCACAGAAAAGCATCTTACGGATGGCATGACAGTAAGAGAATTATGCAGTGCTGCCATAACCA
TGAGTGATAACACTGCGGCCAACTTACTTCTGACAACGATCGGAGGACCGAAGGAGCTAACCGCTTTTTT
GCACAACATGGGGGATCATGTAACTCGCCTTGATCGTTGGGAACCGGAGCTGAATGAAGCCATACCAAAC
GACGAGCGTGACACCACGATGCCTGCAGCAATGGCAACAACGTTGCGCAAACTATTAACTGGCGAACTAC
TTACTCTAGCTTCCCGGCAACAATTAATAGACTGGATGGAGGCGGATAAAGTTGCAGGACCACTTCTGCG
CTCGGCCCTTCCGGCTGGCTGGTTTATTGCTGATAAATCTGGAGCCGGTGAGCGTGGGTCTCGCGGTATC
ATTGCAGCACTGGGGCCAGATGGTAAGCCCTCCCGTATCGTAGTTATCTACACGACGGGGAGTCAGGCAA
CTATGGATGAACGAAATAGACAGATCGCTGAGATAGGTGCCTCACTGATTAAGCATTGGTAACTGTCAGA
CCAAGTTTACTCATATATACTTTAGATTGATTTAAAACTTCATTTTTAATTTAAAAGGATCTAGGTGAAG
ATCCTTTTTGATAATCTCATGACCAAAATCCCTTAACGTGAGTTTTCGTTCCACTGAGCGTCAGACCCCG
TAGAAAAGATCAAAGGATCTTCTTGAGATCCTTTTTTTCTGCGCGTAATCTGCTGCTTGCAAACAAAAAA
ACCACCGCTACCAGCGGTGGTTTGTTTGCCGGATCAAGAGCTACCAACTCTTTTTCCGAAGGTAACTGGC
TTCAGCAGAGCGCAGATACCAAATACTGTCCTTCTAGTGTAGCCGTAGTTAGGCCACCACTTCAAGAACT
CTGTAGCACCGCCTACATACCTCGCTCTGCTAATCCTGTTACCAGTGGCTGCTGCCAGTGGCGATAAGTC
GTGTCTTACCGGGTTGGACTCAAGACGATAGTTACCGGATAAGGCGCAGCGGTCGGGCTGAACGGGGGGT
TCGTGCACACAGCCCAGCTTGGAGCGAACGACCTACACCGAACTGAGATACCTACAGCGTGAGCTATGAG
AAAGCGCCACGCTTCCCGAAGGGAGAAAGGCGGACAGGTATCCGGTAAGCGGCAGGGTCGGAACAGGAGA
GCGCACGAGGGAGCTTCCAGGGGGAAACGCCTGGTATCTTTATAGTCCTGTCGGGTTTCGCCACCTCTGA
CTTGAGCGTCGATTTTTGTGATGCTCGTCAGGGGGGCGGAGCCTATGGAAAAACGCCAGCAACGCGGCCT
TTTTACGGTTCCTGGCCTTTTGCTGGCCTTGAAGCTGTCCCTGATGGTCGTCATCTACCTGCCTGGACAG
CATGGCCTGCAACGCGGGCATCCCGATGCCGCCGGAAGCGAGAAGAATCATAATGGGGAAGGCCATCCAG
CCTCGCGTCGCGAACGCCAGCAAGACGTAGCCCAGCGCGTCGGCCCCGAGATGCGCCGCGTGCGGCTGCT
GGAGATGGCGGACGCGATGGATATGTTCTGCCAAGGGTTGGTTTGCGCATTCACAGTTCTCCGCAAGAAT
TGATTGGCTCCAATTCTTGGAGTGGTGAATCCGTTAGCGAGGTGCCGCCCTGCTTCATCCCCGTGGCCCG
TTGCTCGCGTTTGCTGGCGGTGTCCCCGGAAGAAATATATTTGCATGTCTTTAGTTCTATGATGACACAA
ACCCCGCCCAGCGTCTTGTCATTGGCGAATTCGAACACGCAGATGCAGTCGGGGCGGCGCGGTCCGAGGT
CCACTTCGCATATTAAGGTGACGCGTGTGGCCTCGAACACCGAGCGACCCTGCAGCGACCCGCTTAACAG
CGTCAACAGCGTGCCGCAGATCCCGGGGGGCAATGAGATATGAAAAAGCCTGAACTCACCGCGACGTCTG
TCGAGAAGTTTCTGATCGAAAAGTTCGACAGCGTCTCCGACCTGATGCAGCTCTCGGAGGGCGAAGAATC
TCGTGCTTTCAGCTTCGATGTAGGAGGGCGTGGATATGTCCTGCGGGTAAATAGCTGCGCCGATGGTTTC
TACAAAGATCGTTATGTTTATCGGCACTTTGCATCGGCCGCGCTCCCGATTCCGGAAGTGCTTGACATTG
GGGAATTCAGCGAGAGCCTGACCTATTGCATCTCCCGCCGTGCACAGGGTGTCACGTTGCAAGACCTGCC
TGAAACCGAACTGCCCGCTGTTCTGCAGCCGGTCGCGGAGGCCATGGATGCGATCGCTGCGGCCGATCTT
AGCCAGACGAGCGGGTTCGGCCCATTCGGACCGCAAGGAATCGGTCAATACACTACATGGCGTGATTTCA
TATGCGCGATTGCTGATCCCCATGTGTATCACTGGCAAACTGTGATGGACGACACCGTCAGTGCGTCCGT
CGCGCAGGCTCTCGATGAGCTGATGCTTTGGGCCGAGGACTGCCCCGAAGTCCGGCACCTCGTGCACGCG
GATTTCGGCTCCAACAATGTCCTGACGGACAATGGCCGCATAACAGCGGTCATTGACTGGAGCGAGGCGA
TGTTCGGGGATTCCCAATACGAGGTCGCCAACATCTTCTTCTGGAGGCCGTGGTTGGCTTGTATGGAGCA
GCAGACGCGCTACTTCGAGCGGAGGCATCCGGAGCTTGCAGGATCGCCGCGGCTCCGGGCGTATATGCTC
CGCATTGGTCTTGACCAACTCTATCAGAGCTTGGTTGACGGCAATTTCGATGATGCAGCTTGGGCGCAGG
GTCGATGCGACGCAATCGTCCGATCCGGAGCCGGGACTGTCGGGCGTACACAAATCGCCCGCAGAAGCGC
GGCCGTCTGGACCGATGGCTGTGTAGAAGTACTCGCCGATAGTGGAAACCGACGCCCCAGCACTCGTCCG
GATCGGGAGATGGGGGAGGCTAACTGAAACACGGAAGGAGACAATACCGGAAGGAACCCGCGCTATGACG
GCAATAAAAAGACAGAATAAAACGCACGGGTGTTGGGTCGTTTGTTCATAAACGCGGGGTTCGGTCCCAG
GGCTGGCACTCTGTCGATACCCCACCGAGACCCCATTGGGGCCAATACGCCCGCGTTTCTTCCTTTTCCC
CACCCCACCCCCCAAGTTCGGGTGAAGGCCCAGGGCTCGCAGCCAACGTCGGGGCGGCAGGCCCTGCCAT
AGCCACTGGCCCCGTGGGTTAGGGACGGGGTCCCCCATGGGGAATGGTTTATGGTTCGTGGGGGTTATTA
TTTTGGGCGTTGCGTGGGGTCAGGTCCACGACTGGACTGAGCAGACAGACCCATGGTTTTTGGATGGCCT
GGGCATGGACCGCATGTACTGGCGCGACACGAACACCGGGCGTCTGTGGCTGCCAAACACCCCCGACCCC
CAAAAACCACCGCGCGGATTTCTGGCGTGCCAAGCTAGTCGACCAATTCTCATGTTTGACAGCTTATCAT
CGCAGATCCGGGCAACGTTGTTGCCATTGCTGCAGGCGCAGAACTGGTAGGTATGGAAGATCTATACATT
GAATCAATATTGGCAATTAGCCATATTAGTCATTGGTTATATAGCATAAATCAATATTGGCTATTGGCCA
TTGCATACGTTGTATCTATATCATAATATGTACATTTATATTGGCTCATGTCCAATATGACCGCCATGTT
GACATTGATTATTGACTAGTTATTAATAGTAATCAATTACGGGGTCATTAGTTCATAGCCCATATATGGA
GTTCCGCGTTACATAACTTACGGTAAATGGCCCGCCTGGCTGACCGCCCAACGACCCCCGCCCATTGACG
TCAATAATGACGTATGTTCCCATAGTAACGCCAATAGGGACTTTCCATTGACGTCAATGGGTGGAGTATT
TACGGTAAACTGCCCACTTGGCAGTACATCAAGTGTATCATATGCCAAGTCCGCCCCCTATTGACGTCAA
TGACGGTAAATGGCCCGCCTGGCATTATGCCCAGTACATGACCTTACGGGACTTTCCTACTTGGCAGTAC
ATCTACGTATTAGTCATCGCTATTACCATGGTGATGCGGTTTTGGCAGTACACCAATGGGCGTGGATAGC
GGTTTGACTCACGGGGATTTCCAAGTCTCCACCCCATTGACGTCAATGGGAGTTTGTTTTGGCACCAAAA
TCAACGGGACTTTCCAAAATGTCGTAATAACCCCGCCCCGTTGACGCAAATGGGCGGTAGGCGTGTACGG
TGGGAGGTCTATATAAGCAGAGCTCGTTTAGTGAACCGTCAGATCTCTAGAAGCTGGGTACCAGCTGCTA
GC
