>Addgene plasmid #123229 | pCEP4-Q769-QES.i03.c04 | addgene partial sequence | sequence record 240352 | Addgene Partial NGS Result
TCCTGTTCCACCGTGGGTCCCTTTGCAGCCAATGCAACTTGGACGTTTTTGGGGTCTCCGGACACCATCT
CTATGTCTTGGCCCTGATCCTGAGCCGCCCGGGGCTCCTGGTCTTCCGCCTCCTCGTCCTCGTCCTCTTC
CCCGTCCTCGTCCATGGTTATCACCCCCTCTTCTTTGAGGTCCACTGCCGCCGGAGCCTTCTGGTCCAGA
TGTGTCTCCCTTCTCTCCTAGGCCATTTCCAGGTCCTGTACCTGGCCCCTCGTCAGACATGATTCACACT
AAAAGAGATCAATAGACATCTTTATTAGACGACGCTCAGTGAATACAGGGAGTGCAGACTCCTGCCCCCT
CCAACAGCCCCCCCACCCTCATCCCCTTCATGGTCGCTGTCAGACAGATCCAGGTCTGAAAATTCCCCAT
CCTCCGAACCATCCTCGTCCTCATCACCAATTACTCGCAGCCCGGAAAACTCCCGCTGAACATCCTCAAG
ATTTGCGTCCTGAGCCTCAAGCCAGGCCTCAAATTCCTCGTCCCCCTTTTTGCTGGACGGTAGGGATGGG
GATTCTCGGGACCCCTCCTCTTCCTCTTCAAGGTCACCAGACAGAGATGCTACTGGGGCAACGGAAGAAA
AGCTGGGTGCGGCCTGTGAGGATCAGCTTATCGATGATAAGCTGTCAAACATGAGAATTCTTGAAGACGA
AAGGGCCTCGTGATACGCCTATTTTTATAGGTTAATGTCATGATAATAATGGTTTCTTAGACGTCAGGTG
GCACTTTTCGGGGAAATGTGCGCGGAACCCCTATTTGTTTATTTTTCTAAATACATTCAAATATGTATCC
GCTCATGAGACAATAACCCTGATAAATGCTTCAATAATATTGAAAAAGGAAGAGTATGAGTATTCAACAT
TTCCGTGTCGCCCTTATTCCCTTTTTTGCGGCATTTTGCCTTCCTGTTTTTGCTCACCCAGAAACGCTGG
TGAAAGTAAAAGATGCTGAAGATCAGTTGGGTGCACGAGTGGGTTACATCGAACTGGATCTCAACAGCGG
TAAGATCCTTGAGAGTTTTCGCCCCGAAGAACGTTTTCCAATGATGAGCACTTTTAAAGTTCTGCTATGT
GGCGCGGTATTATCCCGTGTTGACGCCGGGCAAGAGCAACTCGGTCGCCGCATACACTATTCTCAGAATG
ACTTGGTTGAGTACTCACCAGTCACAGAAAAGCATCTTACGGATGGCATGACAGTAAGAGAATTATGCAG
TGCTGCCATAACCATGAGTGATAACACTGCGGCCAACTTACTTCTGACAACGATCGGAGGACCGAAGGAG
CTAACCGCTTTTTTGCACAACATGGGGGATCATGTAACTCGCCTTGATCGTTGGGAACCGGAGCTGAATG
AAGCCATACCAAACGACGAGCGTGACACCACGATGCCTGCAGCAATGGCAACAACGTTGCGCAAACTATT
AACTGGCGAACTACTTACTCTAGCTTCCCGGCAACAATTAATAGACTGGATGGAGGCGGATAAAGTTGCA
GGACCACTTCTGCGCTCGGCCCTTCCGGCTGGCTGGTTTATTGCTGATAAATCTGGAGCCGGTGAGCGTG
GGTCTCGCGGTATCATTGCAGCACTGGGGCCAGATGGTAAGCCCTCCCGTATCGTAGTTATCTACACGAC
GGGGAGTCAGGCAACTATGGATGAACGAAATAGACAGATCGCTGAGATAGGTGCCTCACTGATTAAGCAT
TGGTAACTGTCAGACCAAGTTTACTCATATATACTTTAGATTGATTTAAAACTTCATTTTTAATTTAAAA
GGATCTAGGTGAAGATCCTTTTTGATAATCTCATGACCAAAATCCCTTAACGTGAGTTTTCGTTCCACTG
AGCGTCAGACCCCGTAGAAAAGATCAAAGGATCTTCTTGAGATCCTTTTTTTCTGCGCGTAATCTGCTGC
TTGCAAACAAAAAAACCACCGCTACCAGCGGTGGTTTGTTTGCCGGATCAAGAGCTACCAACTCTTTTTC
CGAAGGTAACTGGCTTCAGCAGAGCGCAGATACCAAATACTGTCCTTCTAGTGTAGCCGTAGTTAGGCCA
CCACTTCAAGAACTCTGTAGCACCGCCTACATACCTCGCTCTGCTAATCCTGTTACCAGTGGCTGCTGCC
AGTGGCGATAAGTCGTGTCTTACCGGGTTGGACTCAAGACGATAGTTACCGGATAAGGCGCAGCGGTCGG
GCTGAACGGGGGGTTCGTGCACACAGCCCAGCTTGGAGCGAACGACCTACACCGAACTGAGATACCTACA
GCGTGAGCTATGAGAAAGCGCCACGCTTCCCGAAGGGAGAAAGGCGGACAGGTATCCGGTAAGCGGCAGG
GTCGGAACAGGAGAGCGCACGAGGGAGCTTCCAGGGGGAAACGCCTGGTATCTTTATAGTCCTGTCGGGT
TTCGCCACCTCTGACTTGAGCGTCGATTTTTGTGATGCTCGTCAGGGGGGCGGAGCCTATGGAAAAACGC
CAGCAACGCGGCCTTTTTACGGTTCCTGGCCTTTTGCTGGCCTTGAAGCTGTCCCTGATGGTCGTCATCT
ACCTGCCTGGACAGCATGGCCTGCAACGCGGGCATCCCGATGCCGCCGGAAGCGAGAAGAATCATAATGG
GGAAGGCCATCCAGCCTCGCGTCGCGAACGCCAGCAAGACGTAGCCCAGCGCGTCGGCCCCGAGATGCGC
CGCGTGCGGCTGCTGGAGATGGCGGACGCGATGGATATGTTCTGCCAAGGGTTGGTTTGCGCATTCACAG
TTCTCCGCAAGAATTGATTGGCTCCAATTCTTGGAGTGGTGAATCCGTTAGCGAGGTGCCGCCCTGCTTC
ATCCCCGTGGCCCGTTGCTCGCGTTTGCTGGCGGTGTCCCCGGAAGAAATATATTTGCATGTCTTTAGTT
CTATGATGACACAAACCCCGCCCAGCGTCTTGTCATTGGCGAATTCGAACACGCAGATGCAGTCGGGGCG
GCGCGGTCCGAGGTCCACTTCGCATATTAAGGTGACGCGTGTGGCCTCGAACACCGAGCGACCCTGCAGC
GACCCGCTTAACAGCGTCAACAGCGTGCCGCAGATCCCGGGGGGCAATGAGATATGAAAAAGCCTGAACT
CACCGCGACGTCTGTCGAGAAGTTTCTGATCGAAAAGTTCGACAGCGTCTCCGACCTGATGCAGCTCTCG
GAGGGCGAAGAATCTCGTGCTTTCAGCTTCGATGTAGGAGGGCGTGGATATGTCCTGCGGGTAAATAGCT
GCGCCGATGGTTTCTACAAAGATCGTTATGTTTATCGGCACTTTGCATCGGCCGCGCTCCCGATTCCGGA
AGTGCTTGACATTGGGGAATTCAGCGAGAGCCTGACCTATTGCATCTCCCGCCGTGCACAGGGTGTCACG
TTGCAAGACCTGCCTGAAACCGAACTGCCCGCTGTTCTGCAGCCGGTCGCGGAGGCCATGGATGCGATCG
CTGCGGCCGATCTTAGCCAGACGAGCGGGTTCGGCCCATTCGGACCGCAAGGAATCGGTCAATACACTAC
ATGGCGTGATTTCATATGCGCGATTGCTGATCCCCATGTGTATCACTGGCAAACTGTGATGGACGACACC
GTCAGTGCGTCCGTCGCGCAGGCTCTCGATGAGCTGATGCTTTGGGCCGAGGACTGCCCCGAAGTCCGGC
ACCTCGTGCACGCGGATTTCGGCTCCAACAATGTCCTGACGGACAATGGCCGCATAACAGCGGTCATTGA
CTGGAGCGAGGCGATGTTCGGGGATTCCCAATACGAGGTCGCCAACATCTTCTTCTGGAGGCCGTGGTTG
GCTTGTATGGAGCAGCAGACGCGCTACTTCGAGCGGAGGCATCCGGAGCTTGCAGGATCGCCGCGGCTCC
GGGCGTATATGCTCCGCATTGGTCTTGACCAACTCTATCAGAGCTTGGTTGACGGCAATTTCGATGATGC
AGCTTGGGCGCAGGGTCGATGCGACGCAATCGTCCGATCCGGAGCCGGGACTGTCGGGCGTACACAAATC
GCCCGCAGAAGCGCGGCCGTCTGGACCGATGGCTGTGTAGAAGTACTCGCCGATAGTGGAAACCGACGCC
CCAGCACTCGTCCGGATCGGGAGATGGGGGAGGCTAACTGAAACACGGAAGGAGACAATACCGGAAGGAA
CCCGCGCTATGACGGCAATAAAAAGACAGAATAAAACGCACGGGTGTTGGGTCGTTTGTTCATAAACGCG
GGGTTCGGTCCCAGGGCTGGCACTCTGTCGATACCCCACCGAGACCCCATTGGGGCCAATACGCCCGCGT
TTCTTCCTTTTCCCCACCCCACCCCCCAAGTTCGGGTGAAGGCCCAGGGCTCGCAGCCAACGTCGGGGCG
GCAGGCCCTGCCATAGCCACTGGCCCCGTGGGTTAGGGACGGGGTCCCCCATGGGGAATGGTTTATGGTT
CGTGGGGGTTATTATTTTGGGCGTTGCGTGGGGTCAGGTCCACGACTGGACTGAGCAGACAGACCCATGG
TTTTTGGATGGCCTGGGCATGGACCGCATGTACTGGCGCGACACGAACACCGGGCGTCTGTGGCTGCCAA
ACACCCCCGACCCCCAAAAACCACCGCGCGGATTTCTGGCGTGCCAAGCTAGTCGACCAATTCTCATGTT
TGACAGCTTATCATCGCAGATCCGGGCAACGTTGTTGCCATTGCTGCAGGCGCAGAACTGGTAGGTATGG
AAGATCTATACATTGAATCAATATTGGCAATTAGCCATATTAGTCATTGGTTATATAGCATAAATCAATA
TTGGCTATTGGCCATTGCATACGTTGTATCTATATCATAATATGTACATTTATATTGGCTCATGTCCAAT
ATGACCGCCATGTTGACATTGATTATTGACTAGTTATTAATAGTAATCAATTACGGGGTCATTAGTTCAT
AGCCCATATATGGAGTTCCGCGTTACATAACTTACGGTAAATGGCCCGCCTGGCTGACCGCCCAACGACC
CCCGCCCATTGACGTCAATAATGACGTATGTTCCCATAGTAACGCCAATAGGGACTTTCCATTGACGTCA
ATGGGTGGAGTATTTACGGTAAACTGCCCACTTGGCAGTACATCAAGTGTATCATATGCCAAGTCCGCCC
CCTATTGACGTCAATGACGGTAAATGGCCCGCCTGGCATTATGCCCAGTACATGACCTTACGGGACTTTC
CTACTTGGCAGTACATCTACGTATTAGTCATCGCTATTACCATGGTGATGCGGTTTTGGCAGTACACCAA
TGGGCGTGGATAGCGGTTTGACTCACGGGGATTTCCAAGTCTCCACCCCATTGACGTCAATGGGAGTTTG
TTTTGGCACCAAAATCAACGGGACTTTCCAAAATGTCGTAATAACCCCGCCCCGTTGACGCAAATGGGCG
GTAGGCGTGTACGGTGGGAGGTCTATATAAGCAGAGCTCGTTTAGTGAACCGTCAGATCTCTAGAAGCTG
GGTACCAGCTGCTAGCGCCACCATGCCCATGGGGTCTTTGCAACCCCTCGCTACTCTTTATTTGCTGGGT
ATGTTGGTAGCGAGCGTTCTGGCGGCGGGCAATCTCTGGGTAACCGTGTACTACGGCGTGCCAGTGTGGC
GGGATGCTGAAACAACCCTCTTTTGTGCAAGTGATGCAAAAGCGTATGACCGAGAAGCACACAATGTTTG
GGCTACACATGCGTGCGTTCCGACAGATCCATCCCCCCAAGAAGTACCATTGGGGAATGTAACCGAGGAA
TTCAACATGTGGAAGAATAACATGGTTGAACAGATGCATACAGACATCATCTCTTTGTGGGACCAGTCAC
TGCAGCCGTGTGTGAAACTTACGCCTCTTTGTGTCACGCTGAATTGTTCCAATAGTAATAACATTCCAAG
TGTCAGCAACATTACCGATGATATGAAAGAAGAGATTAAGAACTGCAGCTTTAACATGACAACCGAATTG
AAGGATAAAAAGCAGAACGTTTACTCTTTGTTCTATCGACTGGACGTTGTACCCCTCGAAACAAAAACCA
ACCAGAACAGTAGTCACTCAAGGTATCGGCTCATTAACTGCAACACGTCTGAGATCACGCAGGCTTGCCC
AAAAGTTTCTTTCGAGCCGATCCCTATTCACTATTGTGCGCCTGCAGGCTATGCTATCCTGAAATGTAAC
GACAAGGGCTTTAACGGCACTGGACTTTGTAAAAACGTCTCAACAGTACAATGCACGCATGGGATTAAAC
CGGTCATGAGTACCCAGCTGCTCCTTAATGGAAGCCTTGCCGAGGGTAAGGTAATGGTACGATCCGAAAA
TATTACAAATAATGCGAAAAACATTATAATACAGTTTAACAACTCTGTGCAAATTAATTGCACGCGCCCA
GGTAATAACACGCGAAAAAGTATACATCTCGGGCCTGGGAAAGTTTTTTACGCGACGGACATAATAGGGG
ATATAAGGAAAGCGCACTGTAATGTTAATCGCCAACAATGGAATAAGACCCTTCAGGATGTGGCAACGCA
ACTCAGGACCCACTTCAGAAACCGTACGATCATATTTAATAATAGTCTCGGTGGGGATTTGGAAATAACT
ACGCATAGTTTTAATTGTAGGGGAGAGTGGTTCTATTGTAACACTTCCGGGCTCTTTAATGGGATATGGA
ACGGAACGCAAGAACCTAATCGGACCGAGTCTAACGATACAATTACGCTTCAATGTCGGATAAAGCAGAT
CATCAACATGTGGCAGAGAGTAGGCCAGGCAATTTACGCACCCCCTATCCAGGGGGAGATCAGATGCGAA
AGTAACATAACCGGACTTATCCTGACGAGGGATGGGGGGATCATCAACAGTACAGAGGAAACGTTTAGAC
CTGGGGGCGGGGACATGAGAGATAATTGGAGGTCCGAGCTCTATAAATACAAAGTTGTAAAGATAGAACC
GCTTGGAGTGGCTCCAACTAAGGCCAAGAGACGGGTCGTGGAGAGAGAAAAACGGGCGGTAGGATTTGGC
GCGTTCTTTCTCGGTTTCCTTGGCGCAGCCGGATCAACGATGGGGGCCGCCTCCATCACCCTGACGGTTC
AGGCGCGCCAGCTTTTGAGTGGGATTGTGCAGCAGCAGAATAACCTCCTTAGGGCCATAGAGGCTCAGCA
GCACCTGCTGAAGCTTACCGTTTGGGGCATTAAGCAACTGCAGGCGCGGGTACTCGCGGTTGAAAGATAC
CTTAAGGATCAGCAACTGCTGGGAATGTGGGGATGTAGTGGAAAGTTCATCTGCACAACCACGGTCCCAT
GGAATTCCTCATGGTCAAATAAATCACAGTCAGAAATATGGGATAATATGACGTGGATGCAGTGGGACAA
GGAGATTAACAATTACACCCAGATTATCTACGATCTTATTGAGGAGTCACAAAGGCAACAAGAGAAAAAC
GAACAGGACTTGCTGGCGCTCGACAAATGGGCTAATTTGTGGAACTGGTTCGACATCAGTAACTGGCTGT
GGTACATAAAGATTTTCATAATGATAGTTGGCGGGCTCATAGGGCTTCGGATTGCGTTCGCAGTGCTTTC
TGTCATCAATAGGGTCAGGCAAGGTTATTCCCCGCTCTCCTTTCAAACCCATACCCCAAACCCTCGGGAT
TTGGATAGGCCAGGCCGGATAGAGGAGGAAGGAGGTGAGCAGGATCGGGACCGAAGCATAAGACTGGTCT
CTGGGTTTCTTGCTTTGGCATGGGACGACCTGAGGTCTCTGTGTTTGTTCAGTTACCACCGCCTGCGAGA
TTTCATCTTGGTGGCTGCTAGAACGGTCGAACTTCTTGGACATATTTCACTTAAAGGCTTGAGACGAGGC
TGGGAAGGATTGAAATACCTTGGGAACCTTCTGTCATACTGGGGACGGGAACTGAAGATAAGTGCCATAA
ACTTGTTGGACACAATCGCGATTGTTGTGGCGGAATGGACCGATCGGATAATTGAGATTGGCCAGAGACT
GTGTCGCGCTATCATTAATATACCTCGGAGAATCCGACAGGGGTTCGAACGGGCTTTGTTGTAGTAACTC
GAGGCCGGCAAGGCCGGATCCAGACATGATAAGATACATTGATGAGTTTGGACAAACCACAACTAGAATG
CAGTGAAAAAAATGCTTTATTTGTGAAATTTGTGATGCTATTGCTTTATTTGTAACCATTATAAGCTGCA
ATAAACAAGTTAACAACAACAATTGCATTCATTTTATGTTTCAGGTTCAGGGGGAGGTGTGGGAGGTTTT
TTAAAGCAAGTAAAACCTCTACAAATGTGGTATGGCTGATTATGATCCGGCTGCCTCGCGCGTTTCGGTG
ATGACGGTGAAAACCTCTGACACATGCAGCTCCCGGAGACGGTCACAGCTTGTCTGTAAGCGGATGCCGG
GAGCAGACAAGCCCGTCAGGGCGCGTCAGCGGGTGTTGGCGGGTGTCGGGGCGCAGCCATGAGGTCGACT
CTAGAGGATCGATCCCCGCCCCGGACGAACTAAACCTGACTACGACATCTCTGCCCCTTCTTCGCGGGGC
AGTGCATGTAATCCCTTCAGTTGGTTGGTACAACTTGCCAACTGGGCCCTGTTCCACATGTGACACGGGG
GGGGACCAAACACAAAGGGGTTCTCTGACTGTAGTTGACATCCTTATAAATGGATGTGCACATTTGCCAA
CACTGAGTGGCTTTCATCCTGGAGCAGACTTTGCAGTCTGTGGACTGCAACACAACATTGCCTTTATGTG
TAACTCTTGGCTGAAGCTCTTACACCAATGCTGGGGGACATGTACCTCCCAGGGGCCCAGGAAGACTACG
GGAGGCTACACCAACGTCAATCAGAGGGGCCTGTGTAGCTACCGATAAGCGGACCCTCAAGAGGGCATTA
GCAATAGTGTTTATAAGGCCCCCTTGTTAACCCTAAACGGGTAGCATATGCTTCCCGGGTAGTAGTATAT
ACTATCCAGACTAACCCTAATTCAATAGCATATGTTACCCAACGGGAAGCATATGCTATCGAATTAGGGT
TAGTAAAAGGGTCCTAAGGAACAGCGATATCTCCCACCCCATGAGCTGTCACGGTTTTATTTACATGGGG
TCAGGATTCCACGAGGGTAGTGAACCATTTTAGTCACAAGGGCAGTGGCTGAAGATCAAGGAGCGGGCAG
TGAACTCTCCTGAATCTTCGCCTGCTTCTTCATTCTCCTTCGTTTAGCTAATAGAATAACTGCTGAGTTG
TGAACAGTAAGGTGTATGTGAGGTGCTCGAAAACAAGGTTTCAGGTGACGCCCCCAGAATAAAATTTGGA
CGGGGGGTTCAGTGGTGGCATTGTGCTATGACACCAATATAACCCTCACAAACCCCTTGGGCAATAAATA
CTAGTGTAGGAATGAAACATTCTGAATATCTTTAACAATAGAAATCCATGGGGTGGGGACAAGCCGTAAA
GACTGGATGTCCATCTCACACGAATTTATGGCTATGGGCAACACATAATCCTAGTGCAATATGATACTGG
GGTTATTAAGATGTGTCCCAGGCAGGGACCAAGACAGGTGAACCATGTTGTTACACTCTATTTGTAACAA
GGGGAAAGAGAGTGGACGCCGACAGCAGCGGACTCCACTGGTTGTCTCTAACACCCCCGAAAATTAAACG
GGGCTCCACGCCAATGGGGCCCATAAACAAAGACAAGTGGCCACTCTTTTTTTTGAAATTGTGGAGTGGG
GGCACGCGTCAGCCCCCACACGCCGCCCTGCGGTTTTGGACTGTAAAATAAGGGTGTAATAACTTGGCTG
ATTGTAACCCCGCTAACCACTGCGGTCAAACCACTTGCCCACAAAACCACTAATGGCACCCCGGGGAATA
CCTGCATAAGTAGGTGGGCGGGCCAAGATAGGGGCGCGATTGCTGCGATCTGGAGGACAAATTACACACA
CTTGCGCCTGAGCGCCAAGCACAGGGTTGTTGGTCCTCATATTCACGAGGTCGCTGAGAGCACGGTGGGC
TAATGTTGCCATGGGTAGCATATACTACCCAAATATCTGGATAGCATATGCTATCCTAATCTATATCTGG
GTAGCATAGGCTATCCTAATCTATATCTGGGTAGCATATGCTATCCTAATCTATATCTGGGTAGTATATG
CTATCCTAATTTATATCTGGGTAGCATAGGCTATCCTAATCTATATCTGGGTAGCATATGCTATCCTAAT
CTATATCTGGGTAGTATATGCTATCCTAATCTGTATCCGGGTAGCATATGCTATCCTAATAGAGATTAGG
GTAGTATATGCTATCCTAATTTATATCTGGGTAGCATATACTACCCAAATATCTGGATAGCATATGCTAT
CCTAATCTATATCTGGGTAGCATATGCTATCCTAATCTATATCTGGGTAGCATAGGCTATCCTAATCTAT
ATCTGGGTAGCATATGCTATCCTAATCTATATCTGGGTAGTATATGCTATCCTAATTTATATCTGGGTAG
CATAGGCTATCCTAATCTATATCTGGGTAGCATATGCTATCCTAATCTATATCTGGGTAGTATATGCTAT
CCTAATCTGTATCCGGGTAGCATATGCTATCCTCATGCATATACAGTCAGCATATGATACCCAGTAGTAG
AGTGGGAGTGCTATCCTTTGCATATGCCGCCACCTCCCAAGGGGGCGTGAATTTTCGCTGCTTGTCCTTT
TCCTGCTGGTTGCTCCCATTCTTAGGTGAATTTAAGGAGGCCAGGCTAAAGCCGTCGCATGTCTGATTGC
TCACCAGGTAAATGTCGCTAATGTTTTCCAACGCGAGAAGGTGTTGAGCGCGGAGCTGAGTGACGTGACA
ACATGGGTATGCCCAATTGCCCCATGTTGGGAGGACGAAAATGGTGACAAGACAGATGGCCAGAAATACA
CCAACAGCACGCATGATGTCTACTGGGGATTTATTCTTTAGTGCGGGGGAATACACGGCTTTTAATACGA
TTGAGGGCGTCTCCTAACAAGTTACATCACTCCTGCCCTTCCTCACCCTCATCTCCATCACCTCCTTCAT
CTCCGTCATCTCCGTCATCACCCTCCGCGGCAGCCCCTTCCACCATAGGTGGAAACCAGGGAGGCAAATC
TACTCCATCGTCAAAGCTGCACACAGTCACCCTGATATTGCAGGTAGGAGCGGGCTTTGTCATAACAAGG
TCCTTAATCGCATCCTTCAAAACCTCAGCAAATATATGAGTTTGTAAAAAGACCATGAAATAACAGACAA
TGGACTCCCTTAGCGGGCCAGGTTGTGGGCCGGGTCCAGGGGCCATTCCAAAGGGGAGACGACTCAATGG
TGTAAGACGACATTGTGGAATAGCAAGGGCAGTTCCTCGCCTTAGGTTGTAAAGGGAGGTCTTACTACCT
CCATATACGAACACACCGGCGACCCAAGTTCCTTCGTCGGTAGTCCTTTCTACGTGACTCCTAGCCAGGA
GAGCTCTTAAACCTTCTGCAATGTTCTCAAATTTCGGGTTGGAACCTCCTTGACCACGATGCTTTCCAAA
CCACCCTCCTTTTTTGCGCCTGCCTCCATCACCCTGACCCCGGGGTCCAGTGCTTGGGCCTTCTCCTGGG
TCATCTGCGGGGCCCTGCTCTATCGCTCCCGGGGGCACGTCAGGCTCACCATCTGGGCCACCTTCTTGGT
GGTATTCAAAATAATCGGCTTCCCCTACAGGGTGGAAAAATGGCCTTCTACCTGGAGGGG
